>Addgene plasmid #138151 | pLentiRNAGuide_002 - hU6-RfxCas13d-DR-BsmBI-EFS-Puro-WPRE | addgene full sequence | sequence record 435116 | Addgene NGS Result
TGGCTGACCGCCCAACGACCCCCGCCCATTGACGTCAATAATGACGTATGTTCCCATAGTAACGCCAATA
GGGACTTTCCATTGACGTCAATGGGTGGAGTATTTACGGTAAACTGCCCACTTGGCAGTACATCAAGTGT
ATCATATGCCAAGTACGCCCCCTATTGACGTCAATGACGGTAAATGGCCCGCCTGGCATTATGCCCAGTA
CATGACCTTATGGGACTTTCCTACTTGGCAGTACATCTACGTATTAGTCATCGCTATTACCATGGTGATG
CGGTTTTGGCAGTACATCAATGGGCGTGGATAGCGGTTTGACTCACGGGGATTTCCAAGTCTCCACCCCA
TTGACGTCAATGGGAGTTTGTTTTGGCACCAAAATCAACGGGACTTTCCAAAATGTCGTAACAACTCCGC
CCCATTGACGCAAATGGGCGGTAGGCGTGTACGGTGGGAGGTCTATATAAGCAGCGCGTTTTGCCTGTAC
TGGGTCTCTCTGGTTAGACCAGATCTGAGCCTGGGAGCTCTCTGGCTAACTAGGGAACCCACTGCTTAAG
CCTCAATAAAGCTTGCCTTGAGTGCTTCAAGTAGTGTGTGCCCGTCTGTTGTGTGACTCTGGTAACTAGA
GATCCCTCAGACCCTTTTAGTCAGTGTGGAAAATCTCTAGCAGTGGCGCCCGAACAGGGACTTGAAAGCG
AAAGGGAAACCAGAGGAGCTCTCTCGACGCAGGACTCGGCTTGCTGAAGCGCGCACGGCAAGAGGCGAGG
GGCGGCGACTGGTGAGTACGCCAAAAATTTTGACTAGCGGAGGCTAGAAGGAGAGAGATGGGTGCGAGAG
CGTCAGTATTAAGCGGGGGAGAATTAGATCGCGATGGGAAAAAATTCGGTTAAGGCCAGGGGGAAAGAAA
AAATATAAATTAAAACATATAGTATGGGCAAGCAGGGAGCTAGAACGATTCGCAGTTAATCCTGGCCTGT
TAGAAACATCAGAAGGCTGTAGACAAATACTGGGACAGCTACAACCATCCCTTCAGACAGGATCAGAAGA
ACTTAGATCATTATATAATACAGTAGCAACCCTCTATTGTGTGCATCAAAGGATAGAGATAAAAGACACC
AAGGAAGCTTTAGACAAGATAGAGGAAGAGCAAAACAAAAGTAAGACCACCGCACAGCAAGCGGCCGCTG
ATCTTCAGACCTGGAGGAGGAGATATGAGGGACAATTGGAGAAGTGAATTATATAAATATAAAGTAGTAA
AAATTGAACCATTAGGAGTAGCACCCACCAAGGCAAAGAGAAGAGTGGTGCAGAGAGAAAAAAGAGCAGT
GGGAATAGGAGCTTTGTTCCTTGGGTTCTTGGGAGCAGCAGGAAGCACTATGGGCGCAGCGTCAATGACG
CTGACGGTACAGGCCAGACAATTATTGTCTGGTATAGTGCAGCAGCAGAACAATTTGCTGAGGGCTATTG
AGGCGCAACAGCATCTGTTGCAACTCACAGTCTGGGGCATCAAGCAGCTCCAGGCAAGAATCCTGGCTGT
GGAAAGATACCTAAAGGATCAACAGCTCCTGGGGATTTGGGGTTGCTCTGGAAAACTCATTTGCACCACT
GCTGTGCCTTGGAATGCTAGTTGGAGTAATAAATCTCTGGAACAGATTTGGAATCACACGACCTGGATGG
AGTGGGACAGAGAAATTAACAATTACACAAGCTTAATACACTCCTTAATTGAAGAATCGCAAAACCAGCA
AGAAAAGAATGAACAAGAATTATTGGAATTAGATAAATGGGCAAGTTTGTGGAATTGGTTTAACATAACA
AATTGGCTGTGGTATATAAAATTATTCATAATGATAGTAGGAGGCTTGGTAGGTTTAAGAATAGTTTTTG
CTGTACTTTCTATAGTGAATAGAGTTAGGCAGGGATATTCACCATTATCGTTTCAGACCCACCTCCCAAC
CCCGAGGGGACCCGACAGGCCCGAAGGAATAGAAGAAGAAGGTGGAGAGAGAGACAGAGACAGATCCATT
CGATTAGTGAACGGATCGGCACTGCGTGCGCCAATTCTGCAGACAAATGGCAGTATTCATCCACAATTTT
AAAAGAAAAGGGGGGATTGGGGGGTACAGTGCAGGGGAAAGAATAGTAGACATAATAGCAACAGACATAC
AAACTAAAGAATTACAAAAACAAATTACAAAAATTCAAAATTTTCGGGTTTATTACAGGGACAGCAGAGA
TCCAGTTTGGTTAATTAAGGTACCGAGGGCCTATTTCCCATGATTCCTTCATATTTGCATATACGATACA
AGGCTGTTAGAGAGATAATTGGAATTAATTTGACTGTAAACACAAAGATATTAGTACAAAATACGTGACG
TAGAAAGTAATAATTTCTTGGGTAGTTTGCAGTTTTAAAATTATGTTTTAAAATGGACTATCATATGCTT
ACCGTAACTTGAAAGTATTTCGATTTCTTGGCTTTATATATCTTGTGGAAAGGACGAAACACCGAACCCC
TACCAACTGGTCGGGGTTTGAAACGGAGACGGACGTCTCTTTTTTGAATTCGCTAGCTAGGTCTTGAAAG
GAGTGGGAATTGGCTCCGGTGCCCGTCAGTGGGCAGAGCGCACATCGCCCACAGTCCCCGAGAAGTTGGG
GGGAGGGGTCGGCAATTGATCCGGTGCCTAGAGAAGGTGGCGCGGGGTAAACTGGGAAAGTGATGTCGTG
TACTGGCTCCGCCTTTTTCCCGAGGGTGGGGGAGAACCGTATATAAGTGCAGTAGTCGCCGTGAACGTTC
TTTTTCGCAACGGGTTTGCCGCCAGAACACAGGACCGGTTCTAGAGCATGACCGAGTACAAGCCCACGGT
GCGCCTCGCCACCCGCGACGACGTCCCCAGGGCCGTACGCACCCTCGCCGCCGCGTTCGCCGACTACCCC
GCCACGCGCCACACCGTCGATCCGGACCGCCACATCGAGCGGGTCACCGAGCTGCAAGAACTCTTCCTCA
CGCGCGTCGGGCTCGACATCGGCAAGGTGTGGGTCGCGGACGACGGCGCCGCGGTGGCGGTCTGGACCAC
GCCGGAGAGCGTCGAAGCGGGGGCGGTGTTCGCCGAGATCGGCCCGCGCATGGCCGAGTTGAGCGGTTCC
CGGCTGGCCGCGCAGCAACAGATGGAAGGCCTCCTGGCGCCGCACCGGCCCAAGGAGCCCGCGTGGTTCC
TGGCCACCGTCGGAGTCTCGCCCGACCACCAGGGCAAGGGTCTGGGCAGCGCCGTCGTGCTCCCCGGAGT
GGAGGCGGCCGAGCGCGCCGGGGTGCCCGCCTTCCTGGAGACCTCCGCGCCCCGCAACCTCCCCTTCTAC
GAGCGGCTCGGCTTCACCGTCACCGCCGACGTCGAGGTGCCCGAAGGACCGCGCACCTGGTGCATGACCC
GCAAGCCCGGTGCCTGAACGCGTTAAGTCGACAATCAACCTCTGGATTACAAAATTTGTGAAAGATTGAC
TGGTATTCTTAACTATGTTGCTCCTTTTACGCTATGTGGATACGCTGCTTTAATGCCTTTGTATCATGCT
ATTGCTTCCCGTATGGCTTTCATTTTCTCCTCCTTGTATAAATCCTGGTTGCTGTCTCTTTATGAGGAGT
TGTGGCCCGTTGTCAGGCAACGTGGCGTGGTGTGCACTGTGTTTGCTGACGCAACCCCCACTGGTTGGGG
CATTGCCACCACCTGTCAGCTCCTTTCCGGGACTTTCGCTTTCCCCCTCCCTATTGCCACGGCGGAACTC
ATCGCCGCCTGCCTTGCCCGCTGCTGGACAGGGGCTCGGCTGTTGGGCACTGACAATTCCGTGGTGTTGT
CGGGGAAATCATCGTCCTTTCCTTGGCTGCTCGCCTGTGTTGCCACCTGGATTCTGCGCGGGACGTCCTT
CTGCTACGTCCCTTCGGCCCTCAATCCAGCGGACCTTCCTTCCCGCGGCCTGCTGCCGGCTCTGCGGCCT
CTTCCGCGTCTTCGCCTTCGCCCTCAGACGAGTCGGATCTCCCTTTGGGCCGCCTCCCCGCGTCGACTTT
AAGACCAATGACTTACAAGGCAGCTGTAGATCTTAGCCACTTTTTAAAAGAAAAGGGGGGACTGGAAGGG
CTAATTCACTCCCAACGAAGACAAGATCTGCTTTTTGCTTGTACTGGGTCTCTCTGGTTAGACCAGATCT
GAGCCTGGGAGCTCTCTGGCTAACTAGGGAACCCACTGCTTAAGCCTCAATAAAGCTTGCCTTGAGTGCT
TCAAGTAGTGTGTGCCCGTCTGTTGTGTGACTCTGGTAACTAGAGATCCCTCAGACCCTTTTAGTCAGTG
TGGAAAATCTCTAGCAGGGCCCGTTTAAACCCGCTGATCAGCCTCGACTGTGCCTTCTAGTTGCCAGCCA
TCTGTTGTTTGCCCCTCCCCCGTGCCTTCCTTGACCCTGGAAGGTGCCACTCCCACTGTCCTTTCCTAAT
AAAATGAGGAAATTGCATCGCATTGTCTGAGTAGGTGTCATTCTATTCTGGGGGGTGGGGTGGGGCAGGA
CAGCAAGGGGGAGGATTGGGAAGACAATAGCAGGCATGCTGGGGATGCGGTGGGCTCTATGGCTTCTGAG
GCGGAAAGAACCAGCTGGGGCTCTAGGGGGTATCCCC
[124 nt withheld, positions 4658-4781]
C
[91 nt withheld, positions 4783-4873]
A
[49 nt withheld, positions 4875-4923]
CCTTTGACGTTGGAGTCCACGTTCTTT
[37 nt withheld, positions 4951-4987]
ACCCTATCTCGGTCTATTCTTTTGATTTATAAGGGATTTTGCCGATTTCGGCCTATTGGTTAAAAAATGA
GCTGATTTAACAAAAATTTAACGCGAATTAATTCTGTGGAATGTGTGTCAGTTAGGGTGTGGAAAGTCCC
CAGGCTCCCCAGCAGGCAGAAGTATGCAAAGCATGCATCTCAATTAGTCAGCAACCAGGTGTGGAAAGTC
CCCAGGCTCCCCAGCAGGCAGAAGTATGCAAAGCATGCATCTCAATTAGTCAGCAACCATAGTCCCGCCC
CTAACTCCGCCCATCCCGCCCCTAACTCCGCCCAGTTCCGCCCATTCTCCGCCCCATGGCTGACTAATTT
TTTTTATTTATGCAGAGGCCGAGGCCGCCTCTGCCTCTGAGCTATTCCAGAAGTAGTGAGGAGGCTTTTT
TGGAGGCCTAGGCTTTTGCAAAAAGCTCCCGGGAGCTTGTATATCCATTTTCGGATCTGATCAGCACGTG
TTGACAATTAATCATCGGCATAGTATATCGGCATAGTATAATACGACAAGGTGAGGAACTAAACCATGGC
CAAGTTGACCAGTGCCGTTCCGGTGCTCACCGCGCGCGACGTCGCCGGAGCGGTCGAGTTCTGGACCGAC
CGGCTCGGGTTCTCCCGGGACTTCGTGGAGGACGACTTCGCCGGTGTGGTCCGGGACGACGTGACCCTGT
TCATCAGCGCGGTCCAGGACCAGGTGGTGCCGGACAACACCCTGGCCTGGGTGTGGGTGCGCGGCCTGGA
CGAGCTGTACGCCGAGTGGTCGGAGGTCGTGTCCACGAACTTCCGGGACGCCTCCGGGCCGGCCATGACC
GAGATCGGCGAGCAGCCGTGGGGGCGGGAGTTCGCCCTGCGCGACCCGGCCGGCAACTGCGTGCACTTCG
TGGCCGAGGAGCAGGACTGACACGTGCTACGAGATTTCGATTCCACCGCCGCCTTCTATGAAAGGTTGGG
CTTCGGAATCGTTTTCCGGGACGCCGGCTGGATGATCCTCCAGCGCGGGGATCTCATGCTGGAGTTCTTC
GCCCACCCCAACTTGTTTATTGCAGCTTATAATGGTTACAAATAAAGCAATAGCATCACAAATTTCACAA
ATAAAGCATTTTTTTCACTGCATTCTAGTTGTGGTTTGTCCAAACTCATCAATGTATCTTATCATGTCTG
TATACCGTCGACCTCTAGCTAGAGCTTGGCGTAATCATGGTCATAGCTGTTTCCTGTGTGAAATTGTTAT
CCGCTCACAATTCCACACAACATACGAGCCGGAAGCATAAAGTGTAAAGCCTGGGGTGCCTAATGAGTGA
GCTAACTCACATTAATTGCGTTGCGCTCACTGCCCGCTTTCCAGTCGGGAAACCTGTCGTGCCAGCTGCA
TTAATGAATCGGCCAACGCGCGGGGAGAGGCGGTTTGCGTATTGGGCGCTCTTCCGCTTCCTCGCTCACT
GACTCGCTGCGCTCGGTCGTTCGGCTGCGGCGAGCGGTATCAGCTCACTCAAAGGCGGTAATACGGTTAT
CCACAGAATCAGGGGATAACGCAGGAAAGAACATGTGAGCAAAAGGCCAGCAAAAGGCCAGGAACCGTAA
AAAGGCCGCGTTGCTGGCGTTTTTCCATAGGCTCCGCCCCCCTGACGAGCATCACAAAAATCGACGCTCA
AGTCAGAGGTGGCGAAACCCGACAGGACTATAAAGATACCAGGCGTTTCCCCCTGGAAGCTCCCTCGTGC
GCTCTCCTGTTCCGACCCTGCCGCTTACCGGATACCTGTCCGCCTTTCTCCCTTCGGGAAGCGTGGCGCT
TTCTCATAGCTCACGCTGTAGGTATCTCAGTTCGGTGTAGGTCGTTCGCTCCAAGCTGGGCTGTGTGCAC
GAACCCCCCGTTCAGCCCGACCGCTGCGCCTTATCCGGTAACTATCGTCTTGAGTCCAACCCGGTAAGAC
ACGACTTATCGCCACTGGCAGCAGCCACTGGTAACAGGATTAGCAGAGCGAGGTATGTAGGCGGTGCTAC
AGAGTTCTTGAAGTGGTGGCCTAACTACGGCTACACTAGAAGAACAGTATTTGGTATCTGCGCTCTGCTG
AAGCCAGTTACCTTCGGAAAAAGAGTTGGTAGCTCTTGATCCGGCAAACAAACCACCGCTGGTAGCGGTG
GTTTTTTTGTTTGCAAGCAGCAGATTACGCGCAGAAAAAAAGGATCTCAAGAAGATCCTTTGATCTTTTC
TACGGGGTCTGACGCTCAGTGGAACGAAAACTCACGTTAAGGGATTTTGGTCATGAGATTATCAAAAAGG
ATCTTCACCTAGATCCTTTTAAATTAAAAATGAAGTTTTAAATCAATCTAAAGTATATATGAGTAAACTT
GGTCTGACAGTTACCAATGCTTAATCAGTGAGGCACCTATCTCAGCGATCTGTCTATTTCGTTCATCCAT
AGTTGCCTGACTCCCCGTCGTGTAGATAACTACGATACGGGAGGGCTTACCATCTGGCCCCAGTGCTGCA
ATGATACCGCGAGACCCACGCTCACCGGCTCCAGATTTATCAGCAATAAACCAGCCAGCCGGAAGGGCCG
AGCGCAGAAGTGGTCCTGCAACTTTATCCGCCTCCATCCAGTCTATTAATTGTTGCCGGGAAGCTAGAGT
AAGTAGTTCGCCAGTTAATAGTTTGCGCAACGTTGTTGCCATTGCTACAGGCATCGTGGTGTCACGCTCG
TCGTTTGGTATGGCTTCATTCAGCTCCGGTTCCCAACGATCAAGGCGAGTTACATGATCCCCCATGTTGT
GCAAAAAAGCGGTTAGCTCCTTCGGTCCTCCGATCGTTGTCAGAAGTAAGTTGGCCGCAGTGTTATCACT
CATGGTTATGGCAGCACTGCATAATTCTCTTACTGTCATGCCATCCGTAAGATGCTTTTCTGTGACTGGT
GAGTACTCAACCAAGTCATTCTGAGAATAGTGTATGCGGCGACCGAGTTGCTCTTGCCCGGCGTCAATAC
GGGATAATACCGCGCCACATAGCAGAACTTTAAAAGTGCTCATCATTGGAAAACGTTCTTCGGGGCGAAA
ACTCTCAAGGATCTTACCGCTGTTGAGATCCAGTTCGATGTAACCCACTCGTGCACCCAACTGATCTTCA
GCATCTTTTACTTTCACCAGCGTTTCTGGGTGAGCAAAAACAGGAAGGCAAAATGCCGCAAAAAAGGGAA
TAAGGGCGACACGGAAATGTTGAATACTCATACTCTTCCTTTTTCAATATTATTGAAGCATTTATCAGGG
TTATTGTCTCATGAGCGGATACATATTTGAATGTATTTAGAAAAATAAACAAATAGGGGTTCCGCGCACA
TTTCCCCGAAAAGTGCCACCTGACGTCGACGGATCGGGAGATCTCCCGATCCCCTATGGTGCACTCTCAG
TACAATCTGCTCTGATGCCGCATAGTTAAGCCAGTATCTGCTCCCTGCTTGTGTGTTGGAGGTCGCTGAG
TAGTGCGCGAGCAAAATTTAAGCTACAACAAGGCAAGGCTTGACCGACAATTGCATGAAGAATCTGCTTA
GGGTTAGGCGTTTTGCGCTGCTTCGCGATGTACGGGCCAGATATACGCGTTGACATTGATTATTGACTAG
TTATTAATAGTAATCAATTACGGGGTCATTAGTTCATAGCCCATATATGGAGTTCCGCGTTACATAACTT
ACGGTAAATGGCCCGCC
Features (pLannotate 1.2.2; 32 found; start..end, strand, type, name):
    275..474     +  promoter       CMV promoter: human cytomegalovirus (CMV) immediate early promoter
    492..672     +  LTR            5' LTR (truncated): truncated 5' long terminal repeat (LTR) from HIV-1
    719..844     +  misc_feature   HIV-1 Ψ: packaging signal of human immunodeficiency virus type 1
    828..1191    +  CDS            HIV-1 gag (fragment): gag protein from human immunodeficiency virus 1; gag
   1337..1570    +  misc_feature   RRE: The Rev response element (RRE) of HIV-1 allows for Rev-dependent mRNA export from the nucleus to the cytoplasm.
   1947..2047    +  CDS            Rev (fragment): human immunodeficiency virus 1 (HIV-1) Rev protein; rev; enhances nuclear export of unspliced and incompletely spliced viral mRNAs
   2097..2214    +  misc_feature   cPPT/CTS: central polypurine tract and central termination sequence of HIV-1
   2265..2505    +  promoter       U6 promoter: RNA polymerase III promoter for human U6 snRNA
   2515..2544    +  misc_RNA       RfxCas13d DR30: 5' processed 30-base direct repeat for an RfxCas13d gRNA (Konermann et al., 2018)
   2577..2595    +  CDS            small t antigen (fragment): SV40 (simian virus 40) small t antigen
   2621..2832    +  promoter       EF-1α core promoter: core promoter for human elongation factor EF-1α
   2848..3447    +  CDS            PuroR (fragment): puromycin N-acetyltransferase; pac from Streptomyces; confers resistance to puromycin
   3463..4051    +  misc_feature   WPRE: woodchuck hepatitis virus posttranscriptional regulatory element
   4102..4121    +  misc_feature   cPPT/CTS (fragment): central polypurine tract and central termination sequence of HIV-1
   4123..4356    +  LTR            3' LTR (ΔU3): self-inactivating 3' long terminal repeat (LTR) from HIV-1
   4388..4612    +  polyA_signal   bGH poly(A) signal: bovine growth hormone polyadenylation signal
   4616..4637    +  promoter       SV40 promoter (fragment): SV40 enhancer and early promoter
   4658..5086    +  rep_origin     f1 ori (sequence partly withheld): f1 bacteriophage origin of replication; arrow indicates direction of (+) strand synthesis
   5100..5429    +  promoter       SV40 promoter: SV40 enhancer and early promoter
   5477..5524    +  promoter       EM7 promoter: synthetic bacterial promoter&nbsp
   5543..5917    +  CDS            BleoR: antibiotic-binding protein; Sh ble from Streptoalloteichus hindustanus; confers resistance to bleomycin, phleomycin, and Zeocin™
   5927..6052    +  CDS            ble (fragment): BLE_KLEPN - Experimental evidence at protein level: Swiss-Prot protein existence level 1. Binding protein with a strong affinity to the bleomycin family of antibiotics. Binds to CL990; an antimitotic-antibiotic compound. From Klebsiella pneumoniae.
   6047..6168    +  polyA_signal   SV40 poly(A) signal: SV40 polyadenylation signal
   6241..6257    -  protein_bind   lac operator: The lac repressor binds to the lac operator to inhibit transcription in E. coli. This inhibition can be relieved by adding lactose or isopropyl-β-D-thiogalactopyranoside (IPTG). lac repressor encoded by lacI
   6265..6295    -  promoter       lac promoter: promoter for the E. coli lac operon
   6310..6331    -  protein_bind   CAP binding site: CAP binding activates transcription in the presence of cAMP. E. coli catabolite activator protein
   6344..6436    -  CDS            lacI (fragment): lac repressor; lacI; The lac repressor binds to the lac operator to inhibit transcription in E. coli. This inhibition can be relieved by adding lactose or isopropyl-β-D-thiogalactopyranoside (IPTG).
   6619..7207    -  rep_origin     ori: high-copy-number ColE1/pMB1/pBR322/pUC origin of replication
   7378..8238    -  CDS            AmpR: β-lactamase; bla; confers resistance to ampicillin, carbenicillin, and related antibiotics
   8239..8343    -  promoter       AmpR promoter: bla
   8402..8454    -  misc_feature   bom (fragment): basis of mobility region from pBR322
   8609..274     +  enhancer       CMV enhancer (across the origin): human cytomegalovirus immediate early enhancer
