[The description below was written by a language model from this plasmid's Addgene catalogue record and pLannotate feature annotations shown in this document.]
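Description:
pLentiRNAGuide_002 is a lentiviral guide RNA cloning vector derived from the lentiCRISPRv2 backbone and built for making RfxCas13d-compatible guide RNA libraries. It is propagated in E. coli as a high-copy plasmid through a ColE1/pUC-type origin with ampicillin resistance (AmpR). The backbone also carries an f1 origin and an SV40/EM7-driven bleomycin/Zeocin resistance cassette that lies outside the viral region. The transfer cassette has a third-generation-style layout. A CMV enhancer/promoter fused to a truncated HIV-1 5' LTR drives genomic RNA production in packaging cells. It is followed by the Ψ packaging signal, a gag fragment, the RRE for Rev-dependent export, the cPPT/CTS, and a self-inactivating ΔU3 3' LTR with a downstream bGH polyadenylation signal.

Between the LTRs, a human U6 RNA polymerase III promoter drives the guide cassette. This consists of the processed 30-base RfxCas13d direct repeat placed 5' of a BsmBI cloning site, into which spacer oligonucleotides or pooled libraries are ligated through defined overhangs. The short stretch after the repeat that is annotated as an SV40 small t antigen fragment is only 19 nt and is probably a spurious match in the cloning-site region. Downstream, the EF-1α core (EFS) promoter expresses puromycin N-acetyltransferase for selection of transduced mammalian cells, and a WPRE enhances transcript expression. The plasmid does not encode Cas13d, so the nuclease must be supplied separately. According to the record, the vector is intended for guide library cloning, in the context of massively parallel Cas13 RNA-targeting screens.
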