Addgene plasmid #138151: pLentiRNAGuide_002 - hU6-RfxCas13d-DR-BsmBI-EFS-Puro-WPRE
Purpose: For cloning of guide RNAs libraries compatible with RfxCas13d. Contains a 5' direct repeat. Clone using BsmBI. F overhang aaac. R overhang aaaa
Depositing lab: Neville Sanjana. Depositing organization: New York Genome Center. Publication: Massively parallel Cas13 screens reveal principles for guide RNA design. Wessels HH, Mendez-Mancilla A, Guo X, Legut M, Daniloski Z, Sanjana NE. Nat Biotechnol. 2020 Jun;38(6):722-727. doi: 10.1038/s41587-020-0456-9. Epub 2020 Mar 16. PubMed 32518401.
Backbone
  Vector backbone: lentiCRISPRv2
  Vector type: Lentiviral
Growth in bacteria
  Bacterial resistance: Ampicillin, 100 μg/mL
  Growth temperature: 37°C
  Growth strain: NEB Stable
  Copy number: High Copy
Gene/Insert
  Gene/Insert name: hU6_Rfxcas13d-DR_BsmBI
  Species: H. sapiens (human)
  Cloning method: Gibson Cloning
Terms and licenses: Academic/Nonprofit Terms; Industry Terms: Not Available to Industry
Depositor comments: Please visit https://doi.org/10.1101/2019.12.27.889089 for bioRxiv preprint.
How to cite: pLentiRNAGuide_002 - hU6-RfxCas13d-DR-BsmBI-EFS-Puro-WPRE was a gift from Neville Sanjana (Addgene plasmid # 138151 ; http://n2t.net/addgene:138151 ; RRID:Addgene_138151)
